>Addgene plasmid #18097 | pMAL-AGR2 | addgene partial sequence | sequence record 23775 | MBP-F 5'-GATGAAGCCCTGAAAGACGCGCAG-3'
CNANNGGCNGACACACAACAATAACAATAACAACAACCTCGGGATCGAGGGAAGGATTTCAGAATTCGCC
ATGGAGAAAATTCCAGTGTCAGCATTCTTGCTCCTTGTGGCCCTCTCCTACACTCTGGCCAGAGATACCA
CAGTCAAACCTGGAGCCAAAAAGGACACAAAGGACTCTCGACCCAAACTGCCCCAGACCCTCTCCAGAGG
TTGGGGTGACCAACTCATCTGGACTCAGACATATGAAGAAGCTCTATATAAATCCAAGACAAGCAACAAA
CCCTTGATGATTATTCATCACTTGGATGAGTGCCCACACAGTCAAGCTTTAAAGAAAGTGTTTGCTGAAA
ATAAAGAAATCCAGAAATTGGCAGAGCAGTTTGTCCTCCTCAATCTGGTTTATGAAACAACTGACAAACA
CCTTTCTCCTGATGGCCAGTATGTCCCCAGGATTATGTTTGTTGACCCATCTCTGACAGTTAGAGCCGAT
ATCACTGGAAGATATTCAAACCGTCTCTATGCTTACGAACCTGCAGATACAGCTCTGTTGCTTGACAACA
TGAAGAAAGCTCTCAAGTTGCTGAAGACTGAATTGTACCCATACGATGTTCCAGATTNNNCTNTNANNGG
GATCCTNCTATGGGTCGACCTGCAGGCAGCCTTGGCACTGGGCGTCGTTTNTACACNGGNGGGGTGACTG
GGAAAACCCTGGCGTTACCCAACTTANTCGCTTGGAGCATTCCCCNTTTCCCATTGGGTAAANCGAAAAG
GCCGCCCGATCNCCTCCANNCTNCGTTNCCAACTGATGNGATGNTGNTGTTGTTTG
