[The description below was written by a language model from this plasmid's Addgene catalogue record.]
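Description:
pMAL-AGR2 is a bacterial expression plasmid built on the pMAL-c2x backbone (about 6.6 kb without insert) that carries an approximately 600 bp insert encoding human AGR2 (anterior gradient 2, also listed under aliases such as HAG-2 and PDIA17). The insert was placed by restriction cloning between an EcoRI site at the 5′ end and a BamHI site at the 3′ end; the record does not say whether these sites survive in the final construct. The plasmid is maintained in E. coli as a high-copy replicon under ampicillin selection.

The key design feature is the maltose-binding protein (MBP) tag supplied by the backbone, which is fused to the N-terminus of AGR2. MBP fusions are widely used because the tag tends to improve solubility of the partner protein in E. coli and allows one-step affinity purification on amylose resin with maltose elution. As generally known for the pMAL-c2x series, rather than stated in this record, expression is driven by an IPTG-inducible tac promoter controlled by a plasmid-borne lacI repressor, the "c" versions lack the MBP signal peptide so the fusion accumulates in the cytoplasm, and a Factor Xa protease site lies between MBP and the polylinker to permit tag removal. No feature table is provided, so the promoter, origin and linker details cannot be confirmed for this particular plasmid, nor does the record state whether the insert covers the full AGR2 coding sequence. The construct is suited to producing recombinant MBP-AGR2 protein for purification and for downstream biochemical uses, although the record does not specify a particular application.
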