Addgene plasmid #18097: pMAL-AGR2
Depositing lab: Ronny Drapkin. Depositing organization: Dana-Farber Cancer Institute.
Backbone
  Vector backbone: pMAL-c2x
  Backbone size w/o insert (bp): 6600
  Vector type: Bacterial Expression
Growth in bacteria
  Bacterial resistance: Ampicillin, 100 μg/mL
  Growth temperature: 37°C
  Growth strain: DH5alpha
  Copy number: High Copy
Gene/Insert
  Gene/Insert name: AGR2
  Species: H. sapiens (human)
  Insert size (bp): 600
  Entrez Gene: AGR2 (a.k.a. AG-2, AG2, GOB-4, HAG-2, HEL-S-116, HPC8, PDIA17, RIFTD, XAG-2)
  Tag / fusion protein: MBP (N terminal on backbone)
  Cloning method: Restriction Enzyme; 5′ cloning site EcoRI (unknown if destroyed); 3′ cloning site BamHI (unknown if destroyed)
  Sequencing primers: 5′ n/a
Terms and licenses: Academic/Nonprofit Terms; Industry Terms: Not Available to Industry
How to cite: pMAL-AGR2 was a gift from Ronny Drapkin (Addgene plasmid # 18097 ; http://n2t.net/addgene:18097 ; RRID:Addgene_18097)
